>Addgene plasmid #111809 | pMx-puro-MGT | addgene full sequence | sequence record 423939 | Addgene NGS Result
AATGAAAGACCCCACCTGTAGGTTTGGCAAGCTAGCTTAAGTAACGCCATTTTGCAAGGCATGGAAAAAT
ACATAACTGAGAATAGAAAAGTTCAGATCAAGGTCAGGAACAGATGGAACAGCTGAATATGGGCCAAACA
GGATATCTGTGGTAAGCAGTTCCTGCCCCGGCTCAGGGCCAAGAACAGATGGAACAGCTGAATATGGGCC
AAACAGGATATCTGTGGTAAGCAGTTCCTGCCCCGGCTCAGGGCCAAGAACAGATGGTCCCCAGATGCGG
TCCAGCCCTCAGCAGTTTCTAGAGAACCATCAGATGTTTCCAGGGTGCCCCAAGGACCTGAAATGACCCT
GTGCCTTATTTGAACTAACCAATCAGTTCGCTTCTCGCTTCTGTTCGCGCGCTTCTGCTCCCCGAGCTCA
ATAAAAGAGCCCACAACCCCTCACTCGGCGCGCCAGTCCTCCGATTGACTGAGTCGCCCGGGTACCCGTG
TATCCAATAAACCCTCTTGCAGTTGCATCCGACTTGTGGTCTCGCTGTTCCTTGGGAGGGTCTCCTCTGA
GTGATTGACTACCCGTCAGCGGGGGTCTTTCATTTGGGGGCTCGTCCGGGATCGGGAGACCCCTGCCCAG
GGACCACCGACCCACCACCGGGAGGTAAGCTGGCCAGCAACTTATCTGTGTCTGTCCGATTGTCTAGTGT
CTATGACTGATTTTATGCGCCTGCGTCGGTACTAGTTAGCTAACTAGCTCTGTATCTGGCGGACCCGTGG
TGGAACTGACGAGTTCGGAACACCCGGCCGCAACCCTGGGAGACGTCCCAGGGACTTCGGGGGCCGTTTT
TGTGGCCCGACCTGAGTCCAAAAATCCCGATCGTTTTGGACTCTTTGGTGCACCCCCCTAATAGGAGGGA
TATGTGGTTCTGGTAGGAGACGAGAACCTAAAACAGTTCCCGCCTCCGTCTGAATTTTTGCTTTCGGTTT
GGGACCGAAGCCGCGCCGCGCGTCTTGTCTGCTGCAGCATCGTTCTGTGTTGTCTCTGTCTGACTGTGTT
TCTGTATTTGTCTGAAAATTAGGGCCAGACTGTTACCACTCCCTTAAGTTTGACCTTAGGTCACTGGAAA
GATGTCGAGCGGATCGCTCACAACCAGTCGGTAGATGTCAAGAAGAGACGTTGGGTTACCTTCTGCTCTG
CAGAATGGCCAACCTTTAACGTCGGATGGCCGCGAGACGGCACCTTTAACCGAGACCTCATCACCCAGGT
TAAGATCAAGGTCTTTTCACCTGGCCCGCATGGACACCCAGACCAGGTCCCCTACATCGTGACCTGGGAA
GCCTTGGCTTTTGACCCCCCTCCCTGGGTCAAGCCCTTTGTACACCCTAAGCCTCCGCCTCCTCTTCCTC
CATCCGCCCCGTCTCTCCCCCTTGAACCTCCTCGTTCGACCCCGCCTCGATCCTCCCTTTATCCAGCCCT
CACTCCTTCTCTAGGCGCCCCCATATGGCCATATGAGATCTTATATGGGGCACCCCCGCCCCTTGTAAAC
TTCCCTGACCCTGACATGACAAGAGTTACTAACAGCCCCTCTCTCCAAGCTCACTTACAGGCTCTCTACT
TAGTCCAGCACGAAGTCTGGAGACCTCTGGCGGCAGCCTACCAAGAACAACTGGACCGACCGGTGGTACC
TCACCCTTACCGAGTCGGCGACACAGTGTGGGTCCGCCGACACCAGACTAAGAACCTAGAACCTCGCTGG
AAAGGACCTTACACAGTCCTGCTGACCACCCCCACCGCCCTCAAAGTAGACGGCATCGCAGCTTGGATAC
ACGCCGCCCACGTGAAGGCTGCCGACCCCGGGGGTGGACCATCCTCTAGACTGCCGGATCTAGCTAGTTA
ATTAAGGATCCGCCATGGGGAGAAAAAAGATTCAGATTACGAGGATAATGGATGAGCGTAACAGACAGGT
GACTTTTACGAAGAGGAAATTTGGATTGATGAAGAAGGCTTATGAGCTGAGCGTGCTGTGCGACTGTGAG
ATTGCACTGATCATCTTCAACAGCACCAACAAGCTGTTCCAGTACGCCAGCACTGACATGGATAAGGTGT
TGCTCAAGTACACCGAGTACAACGAGCCGCACGAGAGCCGGACAAACTCAGACATTGTGGAGGCATTGAA
CAAGAAAGAAAACAAAGGCTCTGAAAGCCCCGATCCTGACTCCTCTTATGCACTCACCCCACGCACTGAA
GAAAAATACAAAAAAATTAATGAAGAATTTGATAATATGATCAAGAGTCATAAAATTCCTGCTGTTCCAC
CTCCCAGCTTTGAGATGCCAGTTACCATCCCAGTGTCCAGCCATAACAGTTTGGTGTACAGCAATCCTGT
CAGCACACTGGGAAACCCCAATCTTCTGCCACTGGCCCACCCGTCTCTGCAGAGGAATAGTATGTCTCCT
GGTGTAACACATAGACCTCCAAGTGCAGGTAACACAGGCGGTCTGATGGGCGGAGATCTGACATCCGGTG
CAGGCACCAGCGCAGGGAATGGATACGGCAACCCCCGGAACTCACCAGGCCTGCTGGTCTCACCTGGTAA
CCTGAACAAGAATATACAAGCCAAATCTCCTCCCCCTATGAATCTAGGAATGAATAATCGTAAGCCAGAT
CTCCGCGTTCTTATCCCACCTGGCAGCAAGAACACGATGCCATCAGTGAATCAAAGGATAAATAACTCCC
AGTCGGCTCAGTCATTGGCTACCCCGGTGGTTTCCGTAGCAACTCCTACTTTACCAGGACAAGGAATGGG
AGGATATCCATCAGCCATTTCAACAACATATGGTACTGAGTACTCTCTGAGTAGCGCAGATCTGTCATCT
CTGTCTGGCTTCAACACTGCCAGTGCGCTCCACCTCGGCTCTGTAACTGGCTGGCAGCAGCAGCACCTAC
ATAACATGCCGCCATCTGCCCTCAGTCAGTTGGGAGACCGTACCACCACCCCTTCGAGATACCCACAACA
CACCACGCGCCACGAGGCGGGGAGGTCTCCTGTTGACAGCTTGAGCAGCTGTAGCAGTTCCTACGATGGG
AGCGACCGAGAGGATCACCGGAACGAATTCCACTCCCCCATTGGACTCACCAGACCTTCGCCGGACGAAA
GGGAAAGTCCTTCAGTCAAGCGCATGCGACTCTCTGAAGGATGGGCAACAGCTAGCGGCAGCGGCGCCAC
GAACTTCTCTCTGTTAAAGCAAGCAGGAGATGTTGAAGAAAACCCCGGGCCTGCATGCATGTACCAAAGC
CTGGCCATGGCCGCCAACCACGGCCCCCCGCCCGGCGCCTACGAAGCAGGTGGCCCTGGCGCCTTCATGC
ACAGCGCGGGCGCCGCGTCCTCGCCCGTCTACGTGCCCACTCCGCGGGTGCCGTCCTCTGTGCTGGGCCT
GTCCTACCTGCAGGGCGGTGGCAGTGCCGCTGCAGCTGGAACCACCTCGGGTGGCAGCTCCGGGGCCGGC
CCGTCGGGTGCAGGGCCTGGGACCCAGCAGGGTAGCCCTGGCTGGAGCCAAGCTGGAGCCGAGGGAGCCG
CCTACACCCCGCCGCCCGTGTCCCCGCGCTTCTCTTTCCCGGGGACTACTGGGTCCCTGGCGGCCGCTGC
CGCCGCTGCCGCAGCCCGGGAAGCTGCAGCCTACGGCAGTGGCGGCGGGGCGGCGGGCGCTGGTCTGGCT
GGCCGAGAGCAGTACGGGCGTCCGGGCTTCGCCGGCTCCTACTCCAGCCCCTACCCAGCCTACATGGCCG
ACGTGGGAGCATCCTGGGCCGCAGCCGCTGCCGCCTCTGCCGGCCCCTTCGACAGCCCAGTCCTGCACAG
CCTGCCTGGACGGGCCAACCCTGGAAGACACCCCAATCTCGATATGTTTGATGACTTCTCAGAAGGCAGA
GAGTGTGTCAATTGTGGGGCCATGTCCACCCCACTCTGGAGGCGAGATGGGACGGGACACTACCTGTGCA
ATGCCTGTGGCCTCTATCACAAGATGAACGGCATCAACCGGCCCCTCATTAAGCCTCAGCGCCGCCTGTC
CGCTTCCCGCCGGGTAGGCCTCTCCTGTGCCAACTGCCAGACTACCACCACCACGCTGTGGCGTCGTAAT
GCCGAGGGTGAGCCTGTATGTAATGCCTGCGGCCTCTACATGAAGCTCCATGGGGTTCCCAGGCCTCTTG
CAATGCGGAAGGAGGGGATTCAAACCAGAAAACGGAAGCCCAAGAACCTGAATAAATCTAAGACGCCAGC
AGGTCCTGCTGGTGAGACCCTCCCTCCCTCCAGTGGTGCCTCCAGCGGTAACTCCAGCAATGCCACTAGC
AGCAGCAGCAGCAGTGAAGAGATGCGCCCCATCAAGACAGAGCCCGGGCTGTCATCTCACTATGGGCACA
GCAGCTCCATGTCCCAGACATTCAGTACTGTGTCCGGCCACGGGCCCTCCATCCATCCAGTGCTGTCTGC
TCTGAAGCTGTCCCCACAAGGCTATGCATCTCCTGTCACTCAGACATCGCAGGCCAGCTCCAAGCAGGAC
TCTTGGAACAGCCTGGTCCTGGCTGACAGTCATGGGGACATAATCACCGCGGCATGCGGCTCCGGCGAGG
GCAGGGGAAGTCTTCTAACATGCGGGGACGTGGAGGAAAATCCCGGCCCACTCGAGATGGCCGATACAGA
TGAGGGCTTTGGCCTGGCGCGCACGCCTCTGGAGCCTGATTCCAAAGACAGGTCTTGCGATTCGAAACCT
GAGAGTGCTCTGGGGGCTCCCAGCAAGTCTCCATCATCCCCGCAGGCTGCCTTCACCCAGCAGGGCATGG
AAGGAATCAAGGTGTTTCTTCATGAACGTGAACTGTGGCTGAAGTTCCACGAAGTGGGCACAGAGATGAT
CATCACCAAGGCAGGGAGGAGAATGTTTCCTAGTTACAAAGTGAAGGTGACTGGCCTTAATCCCAAAACG
AAGTATATTCTTCTCATGGATATTGTTCCCGCAGACGACCACAGATATAAATTTGCTGATAACAAATGGT
CCGTAACTGGCAAAGCAGAGCCTGCCATGCCGGGGCGCCTTTACGTGCACCCGGACTCCCCAGCAACCGG
AGCCCACTGGATGCGACAACTTGTCTCCTTCCAGAAGCTCAAACTCACCAACAACCACCTGGACCCGTTT
GGACACATTATCCTGAACTCCATGCACAAATACCAGCCCCGATTACACATCGTGAAAGCAGACGAAAATA
ATGGGTTCGGTTCAAAGAACACTGCGTTTTGCACCCACGTCTTCCCGGAGACAGCTTTTATCGCTGTGAC
TTCGTACCAGAATCACAAGATCACACAGCTGAAAATTGAGAACAACCCCTTCGCCAAAGGCTTTCGGGGC
AGTGATGACCTGGAGTTACACAGGATGTCTCGGATGCAAAGTAAAGAGTATCCTGTGGTTCCCAGGAGCA
CAGTGAGGCACAAAGTCACCTCCAACCACAGCCCCTTCAGCAGCGAGACCCGAGCTCTCTCCACCTCATC
CAATTTAGGGTCCCAGTACCAGTGTGAGAATGGTGTCTCTGGCCCCTCCCAGGACCTTCTGCCCCCACCT
AACCCATACCCACTGGCCCAGGAGCACAGCCAAATTTACCACTGTACCAAGAGGAAAGATGAGGAATGTT
CCAGCACGGAGCACCCCTATAAGAAGCCGTACATGGAGACATCCCCCAGCGAGGAAGACACCTTCTATCG
CTCGGGCTACCCCCAGCAGCAGGGCCTGAGTACCTCTTACAGGACAGAGTCGGCCCAGCGGCAGGCCTGC
ATGTATGCCAGCTCCGCTCCCCCCAGCGAGCCCGTGCCTAGCCTGGAGGACATCAGCTGTAACACATGGC
CCAGCATGCCCTCCTATAGCAGCTGTACCGTCACCACCGTGCAGCCCATGGACCGTCTTCCCTACCAGCA
CTTCTCCGCTCATTTCACCTCGGGGCCCCTGGTCCCTCGGTTGGCTGGCATGGCCAACCATGGTTCTCCC
CAGCTCGGCGAAGGGATGTTTCAGCACCAGACCTCAGTGGCCCATCAGCCTGTGGTCAGGCAGTGCGGGC
CTCAGACTGGCCTTCAGTCTCCGGGCGGCCTCCAGCCCCCAGAGTTTCTCTACACTCACGGCGTGCCCAG
GACCCTGTCCCCCCATCAGTATCACTCGGTACACGGCGTCGGCATGGTGCCAGAGTGGAGTGAGAATAGC
TAAGTCGAGCGGCCGCCAGCACAGTGGTCGACCTGTGGAATGTGTGTCAGTTAGGGTGTGGAAAGTCCCC
AGGCTCCCCAGCAGGCAGAAGTATGCAAAGCATGCATCTCAATTAGTCAGCAACCAGGTGTGGAAAGTCC
CCAGGCTCCCCAGCAGGCAGAAGTATGCAAAGCATGCATCTCAATTAGTCAGCAACCATAGTCCCGCCCC
TAACTCCGCCCATCCCGCCCCTAACTCCGCCCAGTTCCGCCCATTCTCCGCCCCATGGCTGACTAATTTT
TTTTATTTATGCAGAGGCCGAGGCCGCCTCGGCCTCTGAGCTATTCCAGAAGTAGTGAGGAGGCTTTTTT
GGAGGCCTAGGCTTTTGCAAAAAGCTTACCATGACCGAGTACAAGCCCACGGTGCGCCTCGCCACCCGCG
ACGACGTCCCCAGGGCCGTACGCACCCTCGCCGCCGCGTTCGCCGACTACCCCGCCACGCGCCACACCGT
CGATCCGGACCGCCACATCGAGCGGGTCACCGAGCTGCAAGAACTCTTCCTCACGCGCGTCGGGCTCGAC
ATCGGCAAGGTGTGGGTCGCGGACGACGGCGCCGCGGTGGCGGTCTGGACCACGCCGGAGAGCGTCGAAG
CGGGGGCGGTGTTCGCCGAGATCGGCCCGCGCATGGCCGAGTTGAGCGGTTCCCGGCTGGCCGCGCAGCA
ACAGATGGAAGGCCTCCTGGCGCCGCACCGGCCCAAGGAGCCCGCGTGGTTCCTGGCCACCGTCGGCGTC
TCGCCCGACCACCAGGGCAAGGGTCTGGGCAGCGCCGTCGTGCTCCCCGGAGTGGAGGCGGCCGAGCGCG
CCGGGGTGCCCGCCTTCCTGGAGACCTCCGCGCCCCGCAACCTCCCCTTCTACGAGCGGCTCGGCTTCAC
CGTCACCGCCGACGTCGAGGTGCCCGAAGGACCGCGCACCTGGTGCATGACCCGCAAGCCCGGTGCCTGA
CGCCCGCCCCACGACCCGCAGCGCCCGACCGAAAGGAGCGCACGACCCCATGCATCGTCGACGATAAAAT
AAAAGATTTTATTTAGTCTCCAGAAAAAGGGGGGAATGAAAGACCCCACCTGTAGGTTTGGCAAGCTAGC
TTAAGTAACGCCATTTTGCAAGGCATGGAAAAATACATAACTGAGAATAGAGAAGTTCAGATCAAGGTCA
GGAACAGATGGAACAGCTGAATATGGGCCAAACAGGATATCTGTGGTAAGCAGTTCCTGCCCCGGCTCAG
GGCCAAGAACAGATGGAACAGCTGAATATGGGCCAAACAGGATATCTGTGGTAAGCAGTTCCTGCCCCGG
CTCAGGGCCAAGAACAGATGGTCCCCAGATGCGGTCCAGCCCTCAGCAGTTTCTAGAGAACCATCAGATG
TTTCCAGGGTGCCCCAAGGACCTGAAATGACCCTGTGCCTTATTTGAACTAACCAATCAGTTCGCTTCTC
GCTTCTGTTCGCGCGCTTCTGCTCCCCGAGCTCAATAAAAGAGCCCACAACCCCTCACTCGGCGCGCCAG
TCCTCCGATTGACTGAGTCGCCCGGGTACCCGTGTATCCAATAAACCCTCTTGCAGTTGCATCCGACTTG
TGGTCTCGCTGTTCCTTGGGAGGGTCTCCTCTGAGTGATTGACTACCCGTCAGCGGGGGTCTTTCACATG
CAGCATGTATCAAAATTAATTTGGTTTTTTTTCTTAAGTATTTACATTAAATGGCCATAGTTGCATTAAT
GAATCGGCCAACGCGCGGGGAGAGGCGGTTTGCGTATTGGGCGCTCTTCCGCTTCCTCGCTCACTGACTC
GCTGCGCTCGGTCGTTCGGCTGCGGCGAGCGGTATCAGCTCACTCAAAGGCGGTAATACGGTTATCCACA
GAATCAGGGGATAACGCAGGAAAGAACATGTGAGCAAAAGGCCAGCAAAAGGCCAGGAACCGTAAAAAGG
CCGCGTTGCTGGCGTTTTTCCATAGGCTCCGCCCCCCTGACGAGCATCACAAAAATCGACGCTCAAGTCA
GAGGTGGCGAAACCCGACAGGACTATAAAGATACCAGGCGTTTCCCCCTGGAAGCTCCCTCGTGCGCTCT
CCTGTTCCGACCCTGCCGCTTACCGGATACCTGTCCGCCTTTCTCCCTTCGGGAAGCGTGGCGCTTTCTC
ATAGCTCACGCTGTAGGTATCTCAGTTCGGTGTAGGTCGTTCGCTCCAAGCTGGGCTGTGTGCACGAACC
CCCCGTTCAGCCCGACCGCTGCGCCTTATCCGGTAACTATCGTCTTGAGTCCAACCCGGTAAGACACGAC
TTATCGCCACTGGCAGCAGCCACTGGTAACAGGATTAGCAGAGCGAGGTATGTAGGCGGTGCTACAGAGT
TCTTGAAGTGGTGGCCTAACTACGGCTACACTAGAAGAACAGTATTTGGTATCTGCGCTCTGCTGAAGCC
AGTTACCTTCGGAAAAAGAGTTGGTAGCTCTTGATCCGGCAAACAAACCACCGCTGGTAGCGGTGGTTTT
TTTGTTTGCAAGCAGCAGATTACGCGCAGAAAAAAAGGATCTCAAGAAGATCCTTTGATCTTTTCTACGG
GGTCTGACGCTCAGTGGAACGAAAACTCACGTTAAGGGATTTTGGTCATGAGATTATCAAAAAGGATCTT
CACCTAGATCCTTTTGCGGCCGGCCGCAAATCAATCTAAAGTATATATGAGTAAACTTGGTCTGACAGTT
ACCAATGCTTAATCAGTGAGGCACCTATCTCAGCGATCTGTCTATTTCGTTCATCCATAGTTGCCTGACT
CCCCGTCGTGTAGATAACTACGATACGGGAGGGCTTACCATCTGGCCCCAGTGCTGCAATGATACCGCGA
GACCCACGCTCACCGGCTCCAGATTTATCAGCAATAAACCAGCCAGCCGGAAGGGCCGAGCGCAGAAGTG
GTCCTGCAACTTTATCCGCCTCCATCCAGTCTATTAATTGTTGCCGGGAAGCTAGAGTAAGTAGTTCGCC
AGTTAATAGTTTGCGCAACGTTGTTGCCATTGCTACAGGCATCGTGGTGTCACGCTCGTCGTTTGGTATG
GCTTCATTCAGCTCCGGTTCCCAACGATCAAGGCGAGTTACATGATCCCCCATGTTGTGCAAAAAAGCGG
TTAGCTCCTTCGGTCCTCCGATCGTTGTCAGAAGTAAGTTGGCCGCAGTGTTATCACTCATGGTTATGGC
AGCACTGCATAATTCTCTTACTGTCATGCCATCCGTAAGATGCTTTTCTGTGACTGGTGAGTACTCAACC
AAGTCATTCTGAGAATAGTGTATGCGGCGACCGAGTTGCTCTTGCCCGGCGTCAATACGGGATAATACCG
CGCCACATAGCAGAACTTTAAAAGTGCTCATCATTGGAAAACGTTCTTCGGGGCGAAAACTCTCAAGGAT
CTTACCGCTGTTGAGATCCAGTTCGATGTAACCCACTCGTGCACCCAACTGATCTTCAGCATCTTTTACT
TTCACCAGCGTTTCTGGGTGAGCAAAAACAGGAAGGCAAAATGCCGCAAAAAAGGGAATAAGGGCGACAC
GGAAATGTTGAATACTCATACTCTTCCTTTTTCAATATTATTGAAGCATTTATCAGGGTTATTGTCTCAT
GAGCGGATACATATTTGAATGTATTTAGAAAAATAAACAAATAGGGGTTCCGCGCACATTTCCCCGAAAA
GTGCCACCTGCAT
Features (pLannotate 1.2.2; 17 found; start..end, strand, type, name):
      1..594     +  LTR            LTR: long terminal repeat from Moloney murine leukemia virus
    657..856     +  misc_feature   MMLV Ψ: packaging signal of Moloney murine leukemia virus (MMLV)
    908..996     +  misc_feature   MESV Ψ (fragment): packaging signal of murine embryonic stem cell virus
   1073..1489    +  CDS            gag (truncated): truncated Moloney murine leukemia virus (MMLV) gag gene lacking the start codon
   1499..1873    +  misc_feature   pol region: Moloney murine leukemia virus (MMLV) pol region containing the splice acceptor site
   1905..3200    +  CDS            Mef2c (fragment): MEF2C_MOUSE - Experimental evidence at protein level: Swiss-Prot protein existence level 1. Transcription activator which binds specifically to the MEF2 element present in the regulatory regions of many muscle-specific genes. Controls cardiac morphogenesis and myogenesis, and is also involved in vascular development. Enhances transcriptional activation mediated by SOX18 (PubMed:11554755). May also be involved in neurogenesis and in the development of cortical architecture. Isoforms that lack the repressor domain are more active than isoform 1 (By similarity). Plays an essential role in hippoca
   3216..3268    +  CDS            P2A (fragment): 2A peptide from porcine teschovirus-1 polyprotein Eukaryotic ribosomes fail to insert a peptide bond between the Gly and Pro residues, yielding separate polypeptides.
   3279..4601    +  CDS            Gata4: GATA4_MOUSE - Also known as Gata-4. Experimental evidence at protein level: Swiss-Prot protein existence level 1. Transcriptional activator that binds to the consensus sequence 5'-AGATAG-3' and plays a key role in cardiac development (By similarity). In cooperation with TBX5, it binds to cardiac super- enhancers and promotes cardiomyocyte gene expression, while it downregulates endocardial and endothelial gene expression (By similarity). Involved in bone morphogenetic protein (BMP)-mediated induction of cardiac-specific gene expression (By similarity). Binds to BMP response element (BMPRE) DNA
   4617..4669    +  CDS            T2A (fragment): 2A peptide from Thosea asigna virus capsid protein Eukaryotic ribosomes fail to insert a peptide bond between the Gly and Pro residues, yielding separate polypeptides.
   4677..6230    +  CDS            Tbx5: TBX5_MOUSE - Experimental evidence at protein level: Swiss-Prot protein existence level 1. DNA-binding protein that regulates the transcription of several genes and is involved in heart development and limb pattern formation. Binds to the core DNA motif of NPPA promoter. From Mus musculus (Mouse).
   6272..6601    +  promoter       SV40 promoter: SV40 enhancer and early promoter
   6611..7210    +  CDS            PuroR: puromycin N-acetyltransferase; pac from Streptomyces alboniger; confers resistance to puromycin
   7315..7906    +  LTR            LTR: long terminal repeat from Moloney murine leukemia virus
   7972..8024    -  CDS            lacI (fragment): lac repressor; lacI; The lac repressor binds to the lac operator to inhibit transcription in E. coli. This inhibition can be relieved by adding lactose or isopropyl-β-D-thiogalactopyranoside (IPTG).
   8207..8795    -  rep_origin     ori: high-copy-number ColE1/pMB1/pBR322/pUC origin of replication
   8959..9819    -  CDS            AmpR: β-lactamase; bla; confers resistance to ampicillin, carbenicillin, and related antibiotics
   9820..9924    -  promoter       AmpR promoter: bla
