>Addgene plasmid #111809 | pMx-puro-MGT Sequencing Result | analyzer sequence | sequence record 214325
AATGAAAGACCCCACCTGTAGGTTTGGCAAGCTAGCTTAAGTAACGCCATTTTGCAAGGCATGGAAAAAT
ACATAACTGAGAATAGAAAAGTTCAGATCAAGGTCAGGAACAGATGGAACAGCTGAATATGGGCCAAACA
GGATATCTGTGGTAAGCAGTTCCTGCCCCGGCTCAGGGCCAAGAACAGATGGAACAGCTGAATATGGGCC
AAACAGGATATCTGTGGTAAGCAGTTCCTGCCCCGGCTCAGGGCCAAGAACAGATGGTCCCCAGATGCGG
TCCAGCCCTCAGCAGTTTCTAGAGAACCATCAGATGTTTCCAGGGTGCCCCAAGGACCTGAAATGACCCT
GTGCCTTATTTGAACTAACCAATCAGTTCGCTTCTCGCTTCTGTTCGCGCGCTTCTGCTCCCCGAGCTCA
ATAAAAGAGCCCACAACCCCTCACTCGGCGCGCCAGTCCTCCGATTGACTGAGTCGCCCGGGTACCCGTG
TATCCAATAAACCCTCTTGCAGTTGCATCCGACTTGTGGTCTCGCTGTTCCTTGGGAGGGTCTCCTCTGA
GTGATTGACTACCCGTCAGCGGGGGTCTTTCATTTGGGGGCTCGTCCGGGATCGGGAGACCCCTGCCCAG
GGACCACCGACCCACCACCGGGAGGTAAGCTGGCCAGCAACTTATCTGTGTCTGTCCGATTGTCTAGTGT
CTATGACTGATTTTATGCGCCTGCGTCGGTACTAGTTAGCTAACTAGCTCTGTATCTGGCGGACCCGTGG
TGGAACTGACGAGTTCGGAACACCCGGCCGCAACCCTGGGAGACGTCCCAGGGACTTCGGGGGCCGTTTT
TGTGGCCCGACCTGAGTCCAAAAATCCCGATCGTTTTGGACTCTTTGGTGCACCCCCCTAATAGGAGGGA
TATGTGGTTCTGGTAGGAGACGAGAACCTAAAACAGTTCCCGCCTCCGTCTGAATTTTTGCTTTCGGTTT
GGGACCGAAGCCGCGCCGCGCGTCTTGTCTGCTGCAGCATCGTTCTGTGTTGTCTCTGTCTGACTGTGTT
TCTGTATTTGTCTGAAAATTAGGGCCAGACTGTTACCACTCCCTTAAGTTTGACCTTAGGTCACTGGAAA
GATGTCGAGCGGATCGCTCACAACCAGTCGGTAGATGTCAAGAAGAGACGTTGGGTTACCTTCTGCTCTG
CAGAATGGCCAACCTTTAACGTCGGATGGCCGCGAGACGGCACCTTTAACCGAGACCTCATCACCCAGGT
TAAGATCAAGGTCTTTTCACCTGGCCCGCATGGACACCCAGACCAGGTCCCCTACATCGTGACCTGGGAA
GCCTTGGCTTTTGACCCCCCTCCCTGGGTCAAGCCCTTTGTACACCCTAAGCCTCCGCCTCCTCTTCCTC
CATCCGCCCCGTCTCTCCCCCTTGAACCTCCTCGTTCGACCCCGCCTCGATCCTCCCTTTATCCAGCCCT
CACTCCTTCTCTAGGCGCCCCCATATGGCCATATGAGATCTTATATGGGGCACCCCCGCCCCTTGTAAAC
TTCCCTGACCCTGACATGACAAGAGTTACTAACAGCCCCTCTCTCCAAGCTCACTTACAGGCTCTCTACT
TAGTCCAGCACGAAGTCTGGAGACCTCTGGCGGCAGCCTACCAAGAACAACTGGACCGACCGGTGGTACC
TCACCCTTACCGAGTCGGCGACACAGTGTGGGTCCGCCGACACCAGACTAAGAACCTAGAACCTCGCTGG
AAAGGACCTTACACAGTCCTGCTGACCACCCCCACCGCCCTCAAAGTAGACGGCATCGCAGCTTGGATAC
ACGCCGCCCACGTGAAGGCTGCCGACCCCGGGGGTGGACCATCCTCTAGACTGCCGGATCTAGCTAGTTA
ATTAAGGATCCGCCATGGGGAGAAAAAAGATTCAGATTACGAGGATAATGGATGAGCGTAACAGACAGGT
GACTTTTACGAAGAGGAAATTTGGATTGATGAAGAAGGCTTATGAGCTGAGCGTGCTGTGCGACTGTGAG
ATTGCACTGATCATCTTCAACAGCACCAACAAGCTGTTCCAGTACGCCAGCACTGACATGGATAAGGTGT
TGCTCAAGTACACCGAGTACAACGAGCCGCACGAGAGCCGGACAAACTCAGACATTGTGGAGGCATTGAA
CAAGAAAGAAAACAAAGGCTCTGAAAGCCCCGATCCTGACTCCTCTTATGCACTCACCCCACGCACTGAA
GAAAAATACAAAAAAATTAATGAAGAATTTGATAATATGATCAAGAGTCATAAAATTCCTGCTGTTCCAC
CTCCCAGCTTTGAGATGCCAGTTACCATCCCAGTGTCCAGCCATAACAGTTTGGTGTACAGCAATCCTGT
CAGCACACTGGGAAACCCCAATCTTCTGCCACTGGCCCACCCGTCTCTGCAGAGGAATAGTATGTCTCCT
GGTGTAACACATAGACCTCCAAGTGCAGGTAACACAGGCGGTCTGATGGGCGGAGATCTGACATCCGGTG
CAGGCACCAGCGCAGGGAATGGATACGGCAACCCCCGGAACTCACCAGGCCTGCTGGTCTCACCTGGTAA
CCTGAACAAGAATATACAAGCCAAATCTCCTCCCCCTATGAATCTAGGAATGAATAATCGTAAGCCAGAT
CTCCGCGTTCTTATCCCACCTGGCAGCAAGAACACGATGCCATCAGTGAATCAAAGGATAAATAACTCCC
AGTCGGCTCAGTCATTGGCTACCCCGGTGGTTTCCGTAGCAACTCCTACTTTACCAGGACAAGGAATGGG
AGGATATCCATCAGCCATTTCAACAACATATGGTACTGAGTACTCTCTGAGTAGCGCAGATCTGTCATCT
CTGTCTGGCTTCAACACTGCCAGTGCGCTCCACCTCGGCTCTGTAACTGGCTGGCAGCAGCAGCACCTAC
ATAACATGCCGCCATCTGCCCTCAGTCAGTTGGGAGACCGTACCACCACCCCTTCGAGATACCCACAACA
CACCACGCGCCACGAGGCGGGGAGGTCTCCTGTTGACAGCTTGAGCAGCTGTAGCAGTTCCTACGATGGG
AGCGACCGAGAGGATCACCGGAACGAATTCCACTCCCCCATTGGACTCACCAGACCTTCGCCGGACGAAA
GGGAAAGTCCTTCAGTCAAGCGCATGCGACTCTCTGAAGGATGGGCAACAGCTAGCGGCAGCGGCGCCAC
GAACTTCTCTCTGTTAAAGCAAGCAGGAGATGTTGAAGAAAACCCCGGGCCTGCATGCATGTACCAAAGC
CTGGCCATGGCCGCCAACCACGGCCCCCCGCCCGGCGCCTACGAAGCAGGTGGCCCTGGCGCCTTCATGC
ACAGCGCGGGCGCCGCGTCCTCGCCCGTCTACGTGCCCACTCCGCGGGTGCCGTCCTCTGTGCTGGGCCT
GTCCTACCTGCAGGGCGGTGGCAGTGCCGCTGCAGCTGGAACCACCTCGGGTGGCAGCTCCGGGGCCGGC
CCGTCGGGTGCAGGGCCTGGGACCCAGCAGGGTAGCCCTGGCTGGAGCCAAGCTGGAGCCGAGGGAGCCG
CCTACACCCCGCCGCCCGTGTCCCCGCGCTTCTCTTTCCCGGGGACTACTGGGTCCCTGGCGGCCGCTGC
CGCCGCTGCCGCAGCCCGGGAAGCTGCAGCCTACGGCAGTGGCGGCGGGGCGGCGGGCGCTGGTCTGGCT
GGCCGAGAGCAGTACGGGCGTCCGGGCTTCGCCGGCTCCTACTCCAGCCCCTACCCAGCCTACATGGCCG
ACGTGGGAGCATCCTGGGCCGCAGCCGCTGCCGCCTCTGCCGGCCCCTTCGACAGCCCAGTCCTGCACAG
CCTGCCTGGACGGGCCAACCCTGGAAGACACCCCAATCTCGATATGTTTGATGACTTCTCAGAAGGCAGA
GAGTGTGTCAATTGTGGGGCCATGTCCACCCCACTCTGGAGGCGAGATGGGACGGGACACTACCTGTGCA
ATGCCTGTGGCCTCTATCACAAGATGAACGGCATCAACCGGCCCCTCATTAAGCCTCAGCGCCGCCTGTC
CGCTTCCCGCCGGGTAGGCCTCTCCTGTGCCAACTGCCAGACTACCACCACCACGCTGTGGCGTCGTAAT
GCCGAGGGTGAGCCTGTATGTAATGCCTGCGGCCTCTACATGAAGCTCCATGGGGTTCCCAGGCCTCTTG
CAATGCGGAAGGAGGGGATTCAAACCAGAAAACGGAAGCCCAAGAACCTGAATAAATCTAAGACGCCAGC
AGGTCCTGCTGGTGAGACCCTCCCTCCCTCCAGTGGTGCCTCCAGCGGTAACTCCAGCAATGCCACTAGC
AGCAGCAGCAGCAGTGAAGAGATGCGCCCCATCAAGACAGAGCCCGGGCTGTCATCTCACTATGGGCACA
GCAGCTCCATGTCCCAGACATTCAGTACTGTGTCCGGCCACGGGCCCTCCATCCATCCAGTGCTGTCTGC
TCTGAAGCTGTCCCCACAAGGCTATGCATCTCCTGTCACTCAGACATCGCAGGCCAGCTCCAAGCAGGAC
TCTTGGAACAGCCTGGTCCTGGCTGACAGTCATGGGGACATAATCACCGCGGCATGCGGCTCCGGCGAGG
GCAGGGGAAGTCTTCTAACATGCGGGGACGTGGAGGAAAATCCCGGCCCACTCGAGATGGCCGATACAGA
TGAGGGCTTTGGCCTGGCGCGCACGCCTCTGGAGCCTGATTCCAAAGACAGGTCTTGCGATTCGAAACCT
GAGAGTGCTCTGGGGGCTCCCAGCAAGTCTCCATCATCCCCGCAGGCTGCCTTCACCCAGCAGGGCATGG
AAGGAATCAAGGTGTTTCTTCATGAACGTGAACTGTGGCTGAAGTTCCACGAAGTGGGCACAGAGATGAT
CATCACCAAGGCAGGGAGGAGAATGTTTCCTAGTTACAAAGTGAAGGTGACTGGCCTTAATCCCAAAACG
AAGTATATTCTTCTCATGGATATTGTTCCCGCAGACGACCACAGATATAAATTTGCTGATAACAAATGGT
CCGTAACTGGCAAAGCAGAGCCTGCCATGCCGGGGCGCCTTTACGTGCACCCGGACTCCCCAGCAACCGG
AGCCCACTGGATGCGACAACTTGTCTCCTTCCAGAAGCTCAAACTCACCAACAACCACCTGGACCCGTTT
GGACACATTATCCTGAACTCCATGCACAAATACCAGCCCCGATTACACATCGTGAAAGCAGACGAAAATA
ATGGGTTCGGTTCAAAGAACACTGCGTTTTGCACCCACGTCTTCCCGGAGACAGCTTTTATCGCTGTGAC
TTCGTACCAGAATCACAAGATCACACAGCTGAAAATTGAGAACAACCCCTTCGCCAAAGGCTTTCGGGGC
AGTGATGACCTGGAGTTACACAGGATGTCTCGGATGCAAAGTAAAGAGTATCCTGTGGTTCCCAGGAGCA
CAGTGAGGCACAAAGTCACCTCCAACCACAGCCCCTTCAGCAGCGAGACCCGAGCTCTCTCCACCTCATC
CAATTTAGGGTCCCAGTACCAGTGTGAGAATGGTGTCTCTGGCCCCTCCCAGGACCTTCTGCCCCCACCT
AACCCATACCCACTGGCCCAGGAGCACAGCCAAATTTACCACTGTACCAAGAGGAAAGATGAGGAATGTT
CCAGCACGGAGCACCCCTATAAGAAGCCGTACATGGAGACATCCCCCAGCGAGGAAGACACCTTCTATCG
CTCGGGCTACCCCCAGCAGCAGGGCCTGAGTACCTCTTACAGGACAGAGTCGGCCCAGCGGCAGGCCTGC
ATGTATGCCAGCTCCGCTCCCCCCAGCGAGCCCGTGCCTAGCCTGGAGGACATCAGCTGTAACACATGGC
CCAGCATGCCCTCCTATAGCAGCTGTACCGTCACCACCGTGCAGCCCATGGACCGTCTTCCCTACCAGCA
CTTCTCCGCTCATTTCACCTCGGGGCCCCTGGTCCCTCGGTTGGCTGGCATGGCCAACCATGGTTCTCCC
CAGCTCGGCGAAGGGATGTTTCAGCACCAGACCTCAGTGGCCCATCAGCCTGTGGTCAGGCAGTGCGGGC
CTCAGACTGGCCTTCAGTCTCCGGGCGGCCTCCAGCCCCCAGAGTTTCTCTACACTCACGGCGTGCCCAG
GACCCTGTCCCCCCATCAGTATCACTCGGTACACGGCGTCGGCATGGTGCCAGAGTGGAGTGAGAATAGC
TAAGTCGAGCGGCCGCCAGCACAGTGGTCGACCTGTGGAATGTGTGTCAGTTAGGGTGTGGAAAGTCCCC
AGGCTCCCCAGCAGGCAGAAGTATGCAAAGCATGCATCTCAATTAGTCAGCAACCAGGTGTGGAAAGTCC
CCAGGCTCCCCAGCAGGCAGAAGTATGCAAAGCATGCATCTCAATTAGTCAGCAACCATAGTCCCGCCCC
TAACTCCGCCCATCCCGCCCCTAACTCCGCCCAGTTCCGCCCATTCTCCGCCCCATGGCTGACTAATTTT
TTTTATTTATGCAGAGGCCGAGGCCGCCTCGGCCTCTGAGCTATTCCAGAAGTAGTGAGGAGGCTTTTTT
GGAGGCCTAGGCTTTTGCAAAAAGCTTACCATGACCGAGTACAAGCCCACGGTGCGCCTCGCCACCCGCG
ACGACGTCCCCAGGGCCGTACGCACCCTCGCCGCCGCGTTCGCCGACTACCCCGCCACGCGCCACACCGT
CGATCCGGACCGCCACATCGAGCGGGTCACCGAGCTGCAAGAACTCTTCCTCACGCGCGTCGGGCTCGAC
ATCGGCAAGGTGTGGGTCGCGGACGACGGCGCCGCGGTGGCGGTCTGGACCACGCCGGAGAGCGTCGAAG
CGGGGGCGGTGTTCGCCGAGATCGGCCCGCGCATGGCCGAGTTGAGCGGTTCCCGGCTGGCCGCGCAGCA
ACAGATGGAAGGCCTCCTGGCGCCGCACCGGCCCAAGGAGCCCGCGTGGTTCCTGGCCACCGTCGGCGTC
TCGCCCGACCACCAGGGCAAGGGTCTGGGCAGCGCCGTCGTGCTCCCCGGAGTGGAGGCGGCCGAGCGCG
CCGGGGTGCCCGCCTTCCTGGAGACCTCCGCGCCCCGCAACCTCCCCTTCTACGAGCGGCTCGGCTTCAC
CGTCACCGCCGACGTCGAGGTGCCCGAAGGACCGCGCACCTGGTGCATGACCCGCAAGCCCGGTGCCTGA
CGCCCGCCCCACGACCCGCAGCGCCCGACCGAAAGGAGCGCACGACCCCATGCATCGTCGACGATAAAAT
AAAAGATTTTATTTAGTCTCCAGAAAAAGGGGGGAATGAAAGACCCCACCTGTAGGTTTGGCAAGCTAGC
TTAAGTAACGCCATTTTGCAAGGCATGGAAAAATACATAACTGAGAATAGAGAAGTTCAGATCAAGGTCA
GGAACAGATGGAACAGCTGAATATGGGCCAAACAGGATATCTGTGGTAAGCAGTTCCTGCCCCGGCTCAG
GGCCAAGAACAGATGGAACAGCTGAATATGGGCCAAACAGGATATCTGTGGTAAGCAGTTCCTGCCCCGG
CTCAGGGCCAAGAACAGATGGTCCCCAGATGCGGTCCAGCCCTCAGCAGTTTCTAGAGAACCATCAGATG
TTTCCAGGGTGCCCCAAGGACCTGAAATGACCCTGTGCCTTATTTGAACTAACCAATCAGTTCGCTTCTC
GCTTCTGTTCGCGCGCTTCTGCTCCCCGAGCTCAATAAAAGAGCCCACAACCCCTCACTCGGGGCGCCAG
TCCTCCGATTGACTGAGTCGCCCGGGTACCCGTGTATCCAATAAACCCTCTTGCAGTTGCATCCGACTTG
TGGTCTCGCTGTTCCTTGGGAGGGTCTCCTCTGAGTGATTGACTACCCGTCAGCGGGGGTCTTTCACATG
CAGCATGTATCAAAATTAATTTGGTTTTTTTTCTTAAGTATTTACATTAAATGGCCATAGTTGCATTAAT
GAATCGGCCAACGCGCGGGGAGAGGCGGTTTGCGTATTGGGCGCTCTTCCGCTTCCTCGCTCACTGACTC
GCTGCGCTCGGTCGTTCGGCTGCGGCGAGCGGTATCAGCTCACTCAAAGGCGGTAATACGGTTATCCACA
GAATCAGGGGATAACGCAGGAAAGAACATGTGAGCAAAAGGCCAGCAAAAGGCCAGGAACCGTAAAAAGG
CCGCGTTGCTGGCGTTTTTCCATAGGCTCCGCCCCCCTGACGAGCATCACAAAAATCGACGCTCAAGTCA
GAGGTGGCGAAACCCGACAGGACTATAAAGATACCAGGCGTTTCCCCCTGGAAGCTCCCTCGTGCGCTCT
CCTGTTCCGACCCTGCCGCTTACCGGATACCTGTCCGCCTTTCTCCCTTCGGGAAGCGTGGCGCTTTCTC
ATAGCTCACGCTGTAGGTATCTCAGTTCGGTGTAGGTCGTTCGCTCCAAGCTGGGCTGTGTGCACGAACC
CCCCGTTCAGCCCGACCGCTGCGCCTTATCCGGTAACTATCGTCTTGAGTCCAACCCGGTAAGACACGAC
TTATCGCCACTGGCAGCAGCCACTGGTAACAGGATTAGCAGAGCGAGGTATGTAGGCGGTGCTACAGAGT
TCTTGAAGTGGTGGCCTAACTACGGCTACACTAGAAGAACAGTATTTGGTATCTGCGCTCTGCTGAAGCC
AGTTACCTTCGGAAAAAGAGTTGGTAGCTCTTGATCCGGCAAACAAACCACCGCTGGTAGCGGTGGTTTT
TTTGTTTGCAAGCAGCAGATTACGCGCAGAAAAAAAGGATCTCAAGAAGATCCTTTGATCTTTTCTACGG
GGTCTGACGCTCAGTGGAACGAAAACTCACGTTAAGGGATTTTGGTCATGAGATTATCAAAAAGGATCTT
CACCTAGATCCTTTTGCGGCCGGCCGCAAATCAATCTAAAGTATATATGAGTAAACTTGGTCTGACAGTT
ACCAATGCTTAATCAGTGAGGCACCTATCTCAGCGATCTGTCTATTTCGTTCATCCATAGTTGCCTGACT
CCCCGTCGTGTAGATAACTACGATACGGGAGGGCTTACCATCTGGCCCCAGTGCTGCAATGATACCGCGA
GACCCACGCTCACCGGCTCCAGATTTATCAGCAATAAACCAGCCAGCCGGAAGGGCCGAGCGCAGAAGTG
GTCCTGCAACTTTATCCGCCTCCATCCAGTCTATTAATTGTTGCCGGGAAGCTAGAGTAAGTAGTTCGCC
AGTTAATAGTTTGCGCAACGTTGTTGCCATTGCTACAGGCATCGTGGTGTCACGCTCGTCGTTTGGTATG
GCTTCATTCAGCTCCGGTTCCCAACGATCAAGGCGAGTTACATGATCCCCCATGTTGTGCAAAAAAGCGG
TTAGCTCCTTCGGTCCTCCGATCGTTGTCAGAAGTAAGTTGGCCGCAGTGTTATCACTCATGGTTATGGC
AGCACTGCATAATTCTCTTACTGTCATGCCATCCGTAAGATGCTTTTCTGTGACTGGTGAGTACTCAACC
AAGTCATTCTGAGAATAGTGTATGCGGCGACCGAGTTGCTCTTGCCCGGCGTCAATACGGGATAATACCG
CGCCACATAGCAGAACTTTAAAAGTGCTCATCATTGGAAAACGTTCTTCGGGGCGAAAACTCTCAAGGAT
CTTACCGCTGTTGAGATCCAGTTCGATGTAACCCACTCGTGCACCCAACTGATCTTCAGCATCTTTTACT
TTCACCAGCGTTTCTGGGTGAGCAAAAACAGGAAGGCAAAATGCCGCAAAAAAGGGAATAAGGGCGACAC
GGAAATGTTGAATACTCATACTCTTCCTTTTTCAATATTATTGAAGCATTTATCAGGGTTATTGTCTCAT
GAGCGGATACATATTTGAATGTATTTAGAAAAATAAACAAATAGGGGTTCCGCGCACATTTCCCCGAAAA
GTGCCACCTGCAT
Features (pLannotate 1.2.2; 18 found; start..end, strand, type, name):
      1..594     +  LTR            LTR: long terminal repeat from Moloney murine leukemia virus
    657..856     +  misc_feature   MMLV Ψ: packaging signal of Moloney murine leukemia virus (MMLV)
    908..996     +  misc_feature   MESV Ψ (fragment): packaging signal of murine embryonic stem cell virus
   1073..1489    +  CDS            gag (truncated): truncated Moloney murine leukemia virus (MMLV) gag gene lacking the start codon
   1499..1873    +  misc_feature   pol region: Moloney murine leukemia virus (MMLV) pol region containing the splice acceptor site
   1905..3200    +  CDS            Mef2c (fragment): MEF2C_MOUSE - Experimental evidence at protein level: Swiss-Prot protein existence level 1. Transcription activator which binds specifically to the MEF2 element present in the regulatory regions of many muscle-specific genes. Controls cardiac morphogenesis and myogenesis, and is also involved in vascular development. Enhances transcriptional activation mediated by SOX18 (PubMed:11554755). May also be involved in neurogenesis and in the development of cortical architecture. Isoforms that lack the repressor domain are more active than isoform 1 (By similarity). Plays an essential role in hippoca
   3216..3268    +  CDS            P2A (fragment): 2A peptide from porcine teschovirus-1 polyprotein Eukaryotic ribosomes fail to insert a peptide bond between the Gly and Pro residues, yielding separate polypeptides.
   3279..4601    +  CDS            Gata4: GATA4_MOUSE - Also known as Gata-4. Experimental evidence at protein level: Swiss-Prot protein existence level 1. Transcriptional activator that binds to the consensus sequence 5'-AGATAG-3' and plays a key role in cardiac development (By similarity). In cooperation with TBX5, it binds to cardiac super- enhancers and promotes cardiomyocyte gene expression, while it downregulates endocardial and endothelial gene expression (By similarity). Involved in bone morphogenetic protein (BMP)-mediated induction of cardiac-specific gene expression (By similarity). Binds to BMP response element (BMPRE) DNA
   4617..4669    +  CDS            T2A (fragment): 2A peptide from Thosea asigna virus capsid protein Eukaryotic ribosomes fail to insert a peptide bond between the Gly and Pro residues, yielding separate polypeptides.
   4677..6230    +  CDS            Tbx5: TBX5_MOUSE - Experimental evidence at protein level: Swiss-Prot protein existence level 1. DNA-binding protein that regulates the transcription of several genes and is involved in heart development and limb pattern formation. Binds to the core DNA motif of NPPA promoter. From Mus musculus (Mouse).
   6272..6601    +  promoter       SV40 promoter: SV40 enhancer and early promoter
   6611..7210    +  CDS            PuroR: puromycin N-acetyltransferase; pac from Streptomyces alboniger; confers resistance to puromycin
   7315..7436    +  LTR            3' LTR (ΔU3) (fragment): self-inactivating 3' long terminal repeat (LTR) from Moloney murine leukemia virus
   7437..7906    +  LTR            LTR: long terminal repeat from Moloney murine leukemia virus
   7972..8024    -  CDS            lacI (fragment): lac repressor; lacI; The lac repressor binds to the lac operator to inhibit transcription in E. coli. This inhibition can be relieved by adding lactose or isopropyl-β-D-thiogalactopyranoside (IPTG).
   8207..8795    -  rep_origin     ori: high-copy-number ColE1/pMB1/pBR322/pUC origin of replication
   8959..9819    -  CDS            AmpR: β-lactamase; bla; confers resistance to ampicillin, carbenicillin, and related antibiotics
   9820..9924    -  promoter       AmpR promoter: bla
