>Addgene plasmid #111809 | pMx-puro-MGT | analyzer sequence | sequence record 218937
CCCGAAAAGTGCCACCTGCATAATGAAAGACCCCACCTGTAGGTTTGGCAAGCTAGCTTAAGTAACGCCA
TTTTGCAAGGCATGGAAAAATACATAACTGAGAATAGAAAAGTTCAGATCAAGGTCAGGAACAGATGGAA
CAGCTGAATATGGGCCAAACAGGATATCTGTGGTAAGCAGTTCCTGCCCCGGCTCAGGGCCAAGAACAGA
TGGAACAGCTGAATATGGGCCAAACAGGATATCTGTGGTAAGCAGTTCCTGCCCCGGCTCAGGGCCAAGA
ACAGATGGTCCCCAGATGCGGTCCAGCCCTCAGCAGTTTCTAGAGAACCATCAGATGTTTCCAGGGTGCC
CCAAGGACCTGAAATGACCCTGTGCCTTATTTGAACTAACCAATCAGTTCGCTTCTCGCTTCTGTTCGCG
CGCTTCTGCTCCCCGAGCTCAATAAAAGAGCCCACAACCCCTCACTCGGCGCGCCAGTCCTCCGATTGAC
TGAGTCGCCCGGGTACCCGTGTATCCAATAAACCCTCTTGCAGTTGCATCCGACTTGTGGTCTCGCTGTT
CCTTGGGAGGGTCTCCTCTGAGTGATTGACTACCCGTCAGCGGGGGTCTTTCATTTGGGGGCTCGTCCGG
GATCGGGAGACCCCTGCCCAGGGACCACCGACCCACCACCGGGAGGTAAGCTGGCCAGCAACTTATCTGT
GTCTGTCCGATTGTCTAGTGTCTATGACTGATTTTATGCGCCTGCGTCGGTACTAGTTAGCTAACTAGCT
CTGTATCTGGCGGACCCGTGGTGGAACTGACGAGTTCGGAACACCCGGCCGCAACCCTGGGAGACGTCCC
AGGGACTTCGGGGGCCGTTTTTGTGGCCCGACCTGAGTCCAAAAATCCCGATCGTTTTGGACTCTTTGGT
GCACCCCCCTAATAGGAGGGATATGTGGTTCTGGTAGGAGACGAGAACCTAAAACAGTTCCCGCCTCCGT
CTGAATTTTTGCTTTCGGTTTGGGACCGAAGCCGCGCCGCGCGTCTTGTCTGCTGCAGCATCGTTCTGTG
TTGTCTCTGTCTGACTGTGTTTCTGTATTTGTCTGAAAATTAGGGCCAGACTGTTACCACTCCCTTAAGT
TTGACCTTAGGTCACTGGAAAGATGTCGAGCGGATCGCTCACAACCAGTCGGTAGATGTCAAGAAGAGAC
GTTGGGTTACCTTCTGCTCTGCAGAATGGCCAACCTTTAACGTCGGATGGCCGCGAGACGGCACCTTTAA
CCGAGACCTCATCACCCAGGTTAAGATCAAGGTCTTTTCACCTGGCCCGCATGGACACCCAGACCAGGTC
CCCTACATCGTGACCTGGGAAGCCTTGGCTTTTGACCCCCCTCCCTGGGTCAAGCCCTTTGTACACCCTA
AGCCTCCGCCTCCTCTTCCTCCATCCGCCCCGTCTCTCCCCCTTGAACCTCCTCGTTCGACCCCGCCTCG
ATCCTCCCTTTATCCAGCCCTCACTCCTTCTCTAGGCGCCCCCATATGGCCATATGAGATCTTATATGGG
GCACCCCCGCCCCTTGTAAACTTCCCTGACCCTGACATGACAAGAGTTACTAACAGCCCCTCTCTCCAAG
CTCACTTACAGGCTCTCTACTTAGTCCAGCACGAAGTCTGGAGACCTCTGGCGGCAGCCTACCAAGAACA
ACTGGACCGACCGGTGGTACCTCACCCTTACCGAGTCGGCGACACAGTGTGGGTCCGCCGACACCAGACT
AAGAACCTAGAACCTCGCTGGAAAGGACCTTACACAGTCCTGCTGACCACCCCCACCGCCCTCAAAGTAG
ACGGCATCGCAGCTTGGATACACGCCGCCCACGTGAAGGCTGCCGACCCCGGGGGTGGACCATCCTCTAG
ACTGCCGGATCTAGCTAGTTAATTAAGGATCCGCCATGGGGAGAAAAAAGATTCAGATTACGAGGATAAT
GGATGAGCGTAACAGACAGGTGACTTTTACGAAGAGGAAATTTGGATTGATGAAGAAGGCTTATGAGCTG
AGCGTGCTGTGCGACTGTGAGATTGCACTGATCATCTTCAACAGCACCAACAAGCTGTTCCAGTACGCCA
GCACTGACATGGATAAGGTGTTGCTCAAGTACACCGAGTACAACGAGCCGCACGAGAGCCGGACAAACTC
AGACATTGTGGAGGCATTGAACAAGAAAGAAAACAAAGGCTCTGAAAGCCCCGATCCTGACTCCTCTTAT
GCACTCACCCCACGCACTGAAGAAAAATACAAAAAAATTAATGAAGAATTTGATAATATGATCAAGAGTC
ATAAAATTCCTGCTGTTCCACCTCCCAGCTTTGAGATGCCAGTTACCATCCCAGTGTCCAGCCATAACAG
TTTGGTGTACAGCAATCCTGTCAGCACACTGGGAAACCCCAATCTTCTGCCACTGGCCCACCCGTCTCTG
CAGAGGAATAGTATGTCTCCTGGTGTAACACATAGACCTCCAAGTGCAGGTAACACAGGCGGTCTGATGG
GCGGAGATCTGACATCCGGTGCAGGCACCAGCGCAGGGAATGGATACGGCAACCCCCGGAACTCACCAGG
CCTGCTGGTCTCACCTGGTAACCTGAACAAGAATATACAAGCCAAATCTCCTCCCCCTATGAATCTAGGA
ATGAATAATCGTAAGCCAGATCTCCGCGTTCTTATCCCACCTGGCAGCAAGAACACGATGCCATCAGTGA
ATCAAAGGATAAATAACTCCCAGTCGGCTCAGTCATTGGCTACCCCGGTGGTTTCCGTAGCAACTCCTAC
TTTACCAGGACAAGGAATGGGAGGATATCCATCAGCCATTTCAACAACATATGGTACTGAGTACTCTCTG
AGTAGCGCAGATCTGTCATCTCTGTCTGGCTTCAACACTGCCAGTGCGCTCCACCTCGGCTCTGTAACTG
GCTGGCAGCAGCAGCACCTACATAACATGCCGCCATCTGCCCTCAGTCAGTTGGGAGACCGTACCACCAC
CCCTTCGAGATACCCACAACACACCACGCGCCACGAGGCGGGGAGGTCTCCTGTTGACAGCTTGAGCAGC
TGTAGCAGTTCCTACGATGGGAGCGACCGAGAGGATCACCGGAACGAATTCCACTCCCCCATTGGACTCA
CCAGACCTTCGCCGGACGAAAGGGAAAGTCCTTCAGTCAAGCGCATGCGACTCTCTGAAGGATGGGCAAC
AGCTAGCGGCAGCGGCGCCACAAACTTCTCTCTGCTAAAGCAAGCAGGTGATGTTGAAGAAAACCCCGGG
CCTGCATGCATGTACCAAAGCCTGGCCATGGCCGCCAACCACGGCCCCCCGCCCGGCGCCTACGAAGCAG
GTGGCCCTGGCGCCTTCATGCACAGCGCGGGCGCCGCGTCCTCGCCCGTCTACGTGCCCACTCCGCGGGT
GCCGTCCTCTGTGCTGGGCCTGTCCTACCTGCAGGGCGGTGGCAGTGCCGCTGCAGCTGGAACCACCTCG
GGTGGCAGCTCCGGGGCCGGCCCGTCGGGTGCAGGGCCTGGGACCCAGCAGGGTAGCCCTGGCTGGAGCC
AAGCTGGAGCCGAGGGAGCCGCCTACACCCCGCCGCCCGTGTCCCCGCGCTTCTCTTTCCCGGGGACTAC
TGGGTCCCTGGCGGCCGCTGCCGCCGCTGCCGCAGCCCGGGAAGCTGCAGCCTACGGCAGTGGCGGCGGG
GCGGCGGGCGCTGGTCTGGCTGGCCGAGAGCAGTACGGGCGTCCGGGCTTCGCCGGCTCCTACTCCAGCC
CCTACCCAGCCTACATGGCCGACGTGGGAGCATCCTGGGCCGCAGCCGCTGCCGCCTCTGCCGGCCCCTT
CGACAGCCCAGTCCTGCACAGCCTGCCTGGACGGGCCAACCCTGGAAGACACCCCAATCTCGATATGTTT
GATGACTTCTCAGAAGGCAGAGAGTGTGTCAATTGTGGGGCCATGTCCACCCCACTCTGGAGGCGAGATG
GGACGGGACACTACCTGTGCAATGCCTGTGGCCTCTATCACAAGATGAACGGCATCAACCGGCCCCTCAT
TAAGCCTCAGCGCCGCCTGTCCGCTTCCCGCCGGGTAGGCCTCTCCTGTGCCAACTGCCAGACTACCACC
ACCACGCTGTGGCGTCGTAATGCCGAGGGTGAGCCTGTATGTAATGCCTGCGGCCTCTACATGAAGCTCC
ATGGGGTTCCCAGGCCTCTTGCAATGCGGAAGGAGGGGATTCAAACCAGAAAACGGAAGCCCAAGAACCT
GAATAAATCTAAGACGCCAGCAGGTCCTGCTGGTGAGACCCTCCCTCCCTCCAGTGGTGCCTCCAGCGGT
AACTCCAGCAATGCCACTAGCAGCAGCAGCAGCAGTGAAGAGATGCGCCCCATCAAGACAGAGCCCGGGC
TGTCATCTCACTATGGGCACAGCAGCTCCATGTCCCAGACATTCAGTACTGTGTCCGGCCACGGGCCCTC
CATCCATCCAGTGCTGTCTGCTCTGAAGCTGTCCCCACAAGGCTATGCATCTCCTGTCACTCAGACATCG
CAGGCCAGCTCCAAGCAGGACTCTTGGAACAGCCTGGTCCTGGCTGACAGTCATGGGGACATAATCACCG
CGGCATGCGGCTCCGGCGAGGGCAGGGGAAGTCTTCTAACATGCGGGGACGTGGAGGAAAATCCCGGCCC
ACTCGAGATGGCCGATACAGATGAGGGCTTTGGCCTGGCGCGCACGCCTCTGGAGCCTGATTCCAAAGAC
AGGTCTTGCGATTCGAAACCTGAGAGTGCTCTGGGGGCTCCCAGCAAGTCTCCATCATCCCCGCAGGCTG
CCTTCACCCAGCAGGGCATGGAAGGAATCAAGGTGTTTCTTCATGAACGTGAACTGTGGCTGAAGTTCCA
CGAAGTGGGCACAGAGATGATCATCACCAAGGCAGGGAGGAGAATGTTTCCTAGTTACAAAGTGAAGGTG
ACTGGCCTTAATCCCAAAACGAAGTATATTCTTCTCATGGATATTGTTCCCGCAGACGACCACAGATATA
AATTTGCTGATAACAAATGGTCCGTAACTGGCAAAGCAGAGCCTGCCATGCCGGGGCGCCTTTACGTGCA
CCCGGACTCCCCAGCAACCGGAGCCCACTGGATGCGACAACTTGTCTCCTTCCAGAAGCTCAAACTCACC
AACAACCACCTGGACCCGTTTGGACACATTATCCTGAACTCCATGCACAAATACCAGCCCCGATTACACA
TCGTGAAAGCAGACGAAAATAATGGGTTCGGTTCAAAGAACACTGCGTTTTGCACCCACGTCTTCCCGGA
GACAGCTTTTATCGCTGTGACTTCGTACCAGAATCACAAGATCACACAGCTGAAAATTGAGAACAACCCC
TTCGCCAAAGGCTTTCGGGGCAGTGATGACCTGGAGTTACACAGGATGTCTCGGATGCAAAGTAAAGAGT
ATCCTGTGGTTCCCAGGAGCACAGTGAGGCACAAAGTCACCTCCAACCACAGCCCCTTCAGCAGCGAGAC
CCGAGCTCTCTCCACCTCATCCAATTTAGGGTCCCAGTACCAGTGTGAGAATGGTGTCTCTGGCCCCTCC
CAGGACCTTCTGCCCCCACCTAACCCATACCCACTGGCCCAGGAGCACAGCCAAATTTACCACTGTACCA
AGAGGAAAGATGAGGAATGTTCCAGCACGGAGCACCCCTATAAGAAGCCGTACATGGAGACATCCCCCAG
CGAGGAAGACACCTTCTATCGCTCGGGCTACCCCCAGCAGCAGGGCCTGAGTACCTCTTACAGGACAGAG
TCGGCCCAGCGGCAGGCCTGCATGTATGCCAGCTCCGCTCCCCCCAGCGAGCCCGTGCCTAGCCTGGAGG
ACATCAGCTGTAACACATGGCCCAGCATGCCCTCCTATAGCAGCTGTACCGTCACCACCGTGCAGCCCAT
GGACCGTCTTCCCTACCAGCACTTCTCCGCTCATTTCACCTCGGGGCCCCTGGTCCCTCGGTTGGCTGGC
ATGGCCAACCATGGTTCTCCCCAGCTCGGCGAAGGGATGTTTCAGCACCAGACCTCAGTGGCCCATCAGC
CTGTGGTCAGGCAGTGCGGGCCTCAGACTGGCCTTCAGTCTCCGGGCGGCCTCCAGCCCCCAGAGTTTCT
CTACACTCACGGCGTGCCCAGGACCCTGTCCCCCCATCAGTATCACTCGGTACACGGCGTCGGCATGGTG
CCAGAGTGGAGTGAGAATAGCTAAGTCGAGCGGCCGCCAGCACAGTGGTCGACAGCTGTGGAATGTGTGT
CAGTTAGGGTGTGGAAAGTCCCCAGGCTCCCCAGCAGGCAGAAGTATGCAAAGCATGCATCTCAATTAGT
CAGCAACCAGGTGTGGAAAGTCCCCAGGCTCCCCAGCAGGCAGAAGTATGCAAAGCATGCATCTCAATTA
GTCAGCAACCATAGTCCCGCCCCTAACTCCGCCCATCCCGCCCCTAACTCCGCCCAGTTCCGCCCATTCT
CCGCCCCATGGCTGACTAATTTTTTTTATTTATGCAGAGGCCGAGGCCGCCTCGGCCTCTGAGCTATTCC
AGAAGTAGTGAGGAGGCTTTTTTGGAGGCCTAGGCTTTTGCAAAAAGCTTACCATGACCGAGTACAAGCC
CACGGTGCGCCTCGCCACCCGCGACGACGTCCCCAGGGCCGTACGCACCCTCGCCGCCGCGTTCGCCGAC
TACCCCGCCACGCGCCACACCGTCGATCCGGACCGCCACATCGAGCGGGTCACCGAGCTGCAAGAACTCT
TCCTCACGCGCGTCGGGCTCGACATCGGCAAGGTGTGGGTCGCGGACGACGGCGCCGCGGTGGCGGTCTG
GACCACGCCGGAGAGCGTCGAAGCGGGGGCGGTGTTCGCCGAGATCGGCCCGCGCATGGCCGAGTTGAGC
GGTTCCCGGCTGGCCGCGCAGCAACAGATGGAAGGCCTCCTGGCGCCGCACCGGCCCAAGGAGCCCGCGT
GGTTCCTGGCCACCGTCGGCGTCTCGCCCGACCACCAGGGCAAGGGTCTGGGCAGCGCCGTCGTGCTCCC
CGGAGTGGAGGCGGCCGAGCGCGCCGGGGTGCCCGCCTTCCTGGAGACCTCCGCGCCCCGCAACCTCCCC
TTCTACGAGCGGCTCGGCTTCACCGTCACCGCCGACGTCGAGTGCCCGAAGGACCGCGCGACCTGGTGCA
TGACCCGCAAGCCCGGTGCCTGACGCCCGCCCCACGACCCGCAGCGCCCGACCGAAAGGAGCGCACGACC
CATCGTCGACGATAAAATAAAAGATTTTATTTAGTCTCCAGAAAAAGGGGGGAATGAAAGACCCCACCTG
TAGGTTTGGCAAGCTAGCTTAAGTAACGCCATTTTGCAAGGCATGGAAAAATACATAACTGAGAATAGAG
AAGTTCAGATCAAGGTCAGGAACAGATGGAACAGCTGAATATGGGCCAAACAGGATATCTGTGGTAAGCA
GTTCCTGCCCCGGCTCAGGGCCAAGAACAGATGGAACAGCTGAATATGGGCCAAACAGGATATCTGTGGT
AAGCAGTTCCTGCCCCGGCTCAGGGCCAAGAACAGATGGTCCCCAGATGCGGTCCAGCCCTCAGCAGTTT
CTAGAGAACCATCAGATGTTTCCAGGGTGCCCCAAGGACCTGAAATGACCCTGTGCCTTATTTGAACTAA
CCAATCAGTTCGCTTCTCGCTTCTGTTCGCGCGCTTCTGCTCCCCGAGCTCAATAAAAGAGCCCACAACC
CCTCACTCGGGGCGCCAGTCCTCCGATTGACTGAGTCGCCCGGGTACCCGTGTATCCAATAAACCCTCTT
GCAGTTGCATCCGACTTGTGGTCTCGCTGTTCCTTGGGAGGGTCTCCTCTGAGTGATTGACTACCCGTCA
GCGGGGGTCTTTCACATGCAGCATGTATCAAAATTAATTTGGTTTTTTTTCTTAAGTATTTACATTAAAT
GGCCATAGTTGCATTAATGAATCGGCCAACGCGCGGGGAGAGGCGGTTTGCGTATTGGGCGCTCTTCCGC
TTCCTCGCTCACTGACTCGCTGCGCTCGGTCGTTCGGCTGCGGCGAGCGGTATCAGCTCACTCAAAGGCG
GTAATACGGTTATCCACAGAATCAGGGGATAACGCAGGAAAGAACATGTGAGCAAAAGGCCAGCAAAAGG
CCAGGAACCGTAAAAAGGCCGCGTTGCTGGCGTTTTTCCATAGGCTCCGCCCCCCTGACGAGCATCACAA
AAATCGACGCTCAAGTCAGAGGTGGCGAAACCCGACAGGACTATAAAGATACCAGGCGTTTCCCCCTGGA
AGCTCCCTCGTGCGCTCTCCTGTTCCGACCCTGCCGCTTACCGGATACCTGTCCGCCTTTCTCCCTTCGG
GAAGCGTGGCGCTTTCTCATAGCTCACGCTGTAGGTATCTCAGTTCGGTGTAGGTCGTTCGCTCCAAGCT
GGGCTGTGTGCACGAACCCCCCGTTCAGCCCGACCGCTGCGCCTTATCCGGTAACTATCGTCTTGAGTCC
AACCCGGTAAGACACGACTTATCGCCACTGGCAGCAGCCACTGGTAACAGGATTAGCAGAGCGAGGTATG
TAGGCGGTGCTACAGAGTTCTTGAAGTGGTGGCCTAACTACGGCTACACTAGAAGAACAGTATTTGGTAT
CTGCGCTCTGCTGAAGCCAGTTACCTTCGGAAAAAGAGTTGGTAGCTCTTGATCCGGCAAACAAACCACC
GCTGGTAGCGGTGGTTTTTTTGTTTGCAAGCAGCAGATTACGCGCAGAAAAAAAGGATCTCAAGAAGATC
CTTTGATCTTTTCTACGGGGTCTGACGCTCAGTGGAACGAAAACTCACGTTAAGGGATTTTGGTCATGAG
ATTATCAAAAAGGATCTTCACCTAGATCCTTTTGCGGCCGGCCGCAAATCAATCTAAAGTATATATGAGT
AAACTTGGTCTGACAGTTACCAATGCTTAATCAGTGAGGCACCTATCTCAGCGATCTGTCTATTTCGTTC
ATCCATAGTTGCCTGACTCCCCGTCGTGTAGATAACTACGATACGGGAGGGCTTACCATCTGGCCCCAGT
GCTGCAATGATACCGCGAGACCCACGCTCACCGGCTCCAGATTTATCAGCAATAAACCAGCCAGCCGGAA
GGGCCGAGCGCAGAAGTGGTCCTGCAACTTTATCCGCCTCCATCCAGTCTATTAATTGTTGCCGGGAAGC
TAGAGTAAGTAGTTCGCCAGTTAATAGTTTGCGCAACGTTGTTGCCATTGCTACAGGCATCGTGGTGTCA
CGCTCGTCGTTTGGTATGGCTTCATTCAGCTCCGGTTCCCAACGATCAAGGCGAGTTACATGATCCCCCA
TGTTGTGCAAAAAAGCGGTTAGCTCCTTCGGTCCTCCGATCGTTGTCAGAAGTAAGTTGGCCGCAGTGTT
ATCACTCATGGTTATGGCAGCACTGCATAATTCTCTTACTGTCATGCCATCCGTAAGATGCTTTTCTGTG
ACTGGTGAGTACTCAACCAAGTCATTCTGAGAATAGTGTATGCGGCGACCGAGTTGCTCTTGCCCGGCGT
CAATACGGGATAATACCGCGCCACATAGCAGAACTTTAAAAGTGCTCATCATTGGAAAACGTTCTTCGGG
GCGAAAACTCTCAAGGATCTTACCGCTGTTGAGATCCAGTTCGATGTAACCCACTCGTGCACCCAACTGA
TCTTCAGCATCTTTTACTTTCACCAGCGTTTCTGGGTGAGCAAAAACAGGAAGGCAAAATGCCGCAAAAA
AGGGAATAAGGGCGACACGGAAATGTTGAATACTCATACTCTTCCTTTTTCAATATTATTGAAGCATTTA
TCAGGGTTATTGTCTCATGAGCGGATACATATTTGAATGTATTTAGAAAAATAAACAAATAGGGGTTCCG
CGCACATTTC
Features (pLannotate 1.2.2; 17 found; start..end, strand, type, name):
     22..615     +  LTR            LTR: long terminal repeat from Moloney murine leukemia virus
    678..877     +  misc_feature   MMLV Ψ: packaging signal of Moloney murine leukemia virus (MMLV)
    929..1017    +  misc_feature   MESV Ψ (fragment): packaging signal of murine embryonic stem cell virus
   1094..1510    +  CDS            gag (truncated): truncated Moloney murine leukemia virus (MMLV) gag gene lacking the start codon
   1520..1894    +  misc_feature   pol region: Moloney murine leukemia virus (MMLV) pol region containing the splice acceptor site
   1926..3221    +  CDS            Mef2c (fragment): MEF2C_MOUSE - Experimental evidence at protein level: Swiss-Prot protein existence level 1. Transcription activator which binds specifically to the MEF2 element present in the regulatory regions of many muscle-specific genes. Controls cardiac morphogenesis and myogenesis, and is also involved in vascular development. Enhances transcriptional activation mediated by SOX18 (PubMed:11554755). May also be involved in neurogenesis and in the development of cortical architecture. Isoforms that lack the repressor domain are more active than isoform 1 (By similarity). Plays an essential role in hippoca
   3300..4622    +  CDS            Gata4: GATA4_MOUSE - Also known as Gata-4. Experimental evidence at protein level: Swiss-Prot protein existence level 1. Transcriptional activator that binds to the consensus sequence 5'-AGATAG-3' and plays a key role in cardiac development (By similarity). In cooperation with TBX5, it binds to cardiac super- enhancers and promotes cardiomyocyte gene expression, while it downregulates endocardial and endothelial gene expression (By similarity). Involved in bone morphogenetic protein (BMP)-mediated induction of cardiac-specific gene expression (By similarity). Binds to BMP response element (BMPRE) DNA
   4638..4690    +  CDS            T2A (fragment): 2A peptide from Thosea asigna virus capsid protein Eukaryotic ribosomes fail to insert a peptide bond between the Gly and Pro residues, yielding separate polypeptides.
   4698..6251    +  CDS            Tbx5: TBX5_MOUSE - Experimental evidence at protein level: Swiss-Prot protein existence level 1. DNA-binding protein that regulates the transcription of several genes and is involved in heart development and limb pattern formation. Binds to the core DNA motif of NPPA promoter. From Mus musculus (Mouse).
   6295..6624    +  promoter       SV40 promoter: SV40 enhancer and early promoter
   6634..7233    +  CDS            PuroR: puromycin N-acetyltransferase; pac from Streptomyces; confers resistance to puromycin
   7333..7454    +  LTR            3' LTR (ΔU3) (fragment): self-inactivating 3' long terminal repeat (LTR) from Moloney murine leukemia virus
   7455..7924    +  LTR            LTR: long terminal repeat from Moloney murine leukemia virus
   7990..8042    -  CDS            lacI (fragment): lac repressor; lacI; The lac repressor binds to the lac operator to inhibit transcription in E. coli. This inhibition can be relieved by adding lactose or isopropyl-β-D-thiogalactopyranoside (IPTG).
   8225..8813    -  rep_origin     ori: high-copy-number ColE1/pMB1/pBR322/pUC origin of replication
   8977..9837    -  CDS            AmpR: β-lactamase; bla; confers resistance to ampicillin, carbenicillin, and related antibiotics
   9838..9942    -  promoter       AmpR promoter: bla
