[The description below was written by a language model from this plasmid's Addgene catalogue record and pLannotate feature annotations shown in this document.]
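Description:
pMx-puro-MGT is a Moloney murine leukemia virus-based retroviral expression vector built on the pMx-puromycin backbone and designed for direct cardiac reprogramming. In bacteria it is maintained through a high-copy ColE1/pUC-type origin and selected with ampicillin via a β-lactamase cassette. The proviral portion is flanked by MMLV long terminal repeats and carries the MMLV packaging signal (with a short MESV Ψ-like fragment), a truncated gag segment lacking its start codon, and a pol-derived region containing the splice acceptor. These elements allow the transcript to be packaged into retroviral particles when viral proteins are supplied in trans, and then integrated into target cells.

The payload is a single polycistronic open reading frame encoding three mouse cardiac transcription factors in the order Mef2c, Gata4, Tbx5. Mef2c and Gata4 are separated by a P2A peptide, and Gata4 and Tbx5 by a T2A peptide. No internal promoter is annotated upstream of this cassette, so expression is presumably driven from the 5′ LTR. Ribosomal skipping at the 2A sites yields three separate proteins from one transcript, and the fixed gene order sets their relative levels, in line with the associated study on how factor stoichiometry affects induced cardiomyocyte reprogramming. Downstream, an SV40 enhancer/early promoter drives puromycin N-acetyltransferase so that transduced cells can be selected.

The two sequencing-derived feature tables are essentially identical. One additionally labels part of the 3′ LTR as a ΔU3-like fragment, but the other annotates the same span as a single full-length LTR. The sequenced length of 9,953 nt is slightly shorter than the listed total of 9,974 bp. The depositor notes sequence discrepancies with the quality-control read that are said not to affect function.
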