Addgene plasmid #111809: pMx-puro-MGT
Purpose: Retroviral expression vector for direct cardiac reprogramming
Depositing lab: Li Qian. Depositing organization: University of North Carolina at Chapel Hill. Publication: Stoichiometry of Gata4, Mef2c, and Tbx5 influences the efficiency and quality of induced cardiac myocyte reprogramming. Wang L, Liu Z, Yin C, Asfour H, Chen O, Li Y, Bursac N, Liu J, Qian L. Circ Res. 2015 Jan 16;116(2):237-44. doi: 10.1161/CIRCRESAHA.116.305547. Epub 2014 Nov 21. PubMed 25416133.
Backbone
  Vector backbone: pMx-puromycin
  Backbone manufacturer: Cell biolabs
  Backbone size w/o insert (bp): 5900
  Total vector size (bp): 9974
  Vector type: Mammalian Expression, Retroviral
  Selectable markers: Puromycin
Growth in bacteria
  Bacterial resistance: Ampicillin, 100 μg/mL
  Growth temperature: 37°C
  Growth strain: NEB Stable
  Copy number: High Copy
Gene/Insert
  Cloning method: Restriction Enzyme; 5′ cloning site BamHI (not destroyed); 3′ cloning site XhoI (destroyed during cloning)
  Sequencing primers: 5′ GACGGCATCGCAGCTTGGATACAC
Terms and licenses: Academic/Nonprofit Terms; Industry Terms: Not Available to Industry
Depositor comments: Please note that there are some discrepancies between Addgene's quality control sequence and the depositor's sequence. The depositor noted that these discrepancies do NOT affect plasmid function.
How to cite: pMx-puro-MGT was a gift from Li Qian (Addgene plasmid # 111809 ; http://n2t.net/addgene:111809 ; RRID:Addgene_111809)
